Addgene plasmid #171931: pJK2014
Purpose: To express sygl-1 fused to 24 copies of MS2 loops.
Depositing lab: Judith Kimble. Depositing organization: University of Wisconsin, Madison. Publication: Dynamics of Notch-Dependent Transcriptional Bursting in Its Native Context. Lee C, Shin H, Kimble J. Dev Cell. 2019 Aug 19;50(4):426-435.e4. doi: 10.1016/j.devcel.2019.07.001. Epub 2019 Aug 1. PubMed 31378588.
Backbone
  Vector backbone: pCFJ151
  Total vector size (bp): 6161
  Vector type: Worm Expression
Growth in bacteria
  Bacterial resistance: Ampicillin, 100 μg/mL
  Growth temperature: 37°C
  Growth strain: DH5alpha
  Copy number: High Copy
Gene/Insert
  Gene/Insert name: Psygl-1::24XMS2 loops::3X Flag::sygl-1 ORF::sygl-1 3'UTR
  Species: C. elegans (nematode)
  Insert size (bp): 6161
  GenBank ID: 31378588
  Promoter: -
  Tag / fusion protein: N-terminal Tag 24X MS2 loops
  Cloning method: Gibson Cloning
  Sequencing primers: 5′ -; 3′ -
Terms and licenses: Academic/Nonprofit Terms; Industry Terms: Not Available to Industry
How to cite: pJK2014 was a gift from Judith Kimble (Addgene plasmid # 171931 ; http://n2t.net/addgene:171931 ; RRID:Addgene_171931)
