[The description below was written by a language model from this plasmid's Addgene catalogue record and pLannotate feature annotations shown in this document.]
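Description:
pJK2014 is a C. elegans expression plasmid built on the pCFJ151 backbone, a vector commonly used for Mos1-mediated single-copy insertion of transgenes into the worm genome. It is maintained in E. coli through a high-copy ColE1/pUC-type origin and selected with ampicillin via the β-lactamase gene and its own promoter. The feature table also shows remnants of rop, bom and lacZα from the parental cloning vector. An unc-119 coding sequence is present, which in this vector family is the worm transformation marker that rescues the uncoordinated phenotype of unc-119 mutants. The short fragments matching other C. elegans genes (a Tc1 transposase-like hit and GSLG1) probably lie in the genomic homology arms that flank the cargo, although the record does not label them as such.

The insert, assembled by Gibson cloning, is described as the sygl-1 promoter driving 24 MS2 stem-loop repeats, a 3xFLAG tag, the sygl-1 open reading frame and the sygl-1 3'UTR. The promoter field is blank in the catalogue, but the insert name indicates native sygl-1 regulatory sequences. The annotation detects only the FLAG epitopes within this cassette; the MS2 array and the sygl-1 sequences are not annotated. MS2 loops in the transcript are bound by fluorescently tagged MS2 coat protein, so nascent RNAs can be seen at active loci in living tissue. This fits the associated study of Notch-dependent transcriptional bursting, for which sygl-1 serves as the reporter gene. The FLAG tag permits detection of the protein product.

The catalogue gives 6161 bp for both insert and total vector size, whereas the sequenced record is 13,611 nt, so the listed total likely reflects the insert alone.
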