Features (pLannotate 1.2.2; 12 found; start..end, strand, type, name):
    146..734     -  rep_origin     ori: high-copy-number ColE1/pMB1/pBR322/pUC origin of replication
    905..1765    -  CDS            AmpR: β-lactamase; bla; confers resistance to ampicillin, carbenicillin, and related antibiotics
   1766..1870    -  promoter       AmpR promoter: bla
   1965..2000    +  CDS            rop (fragment): Rop protein, which maintains plasmids at low copy number; rop
   2102..2201    +  misc_feature   bom (fragment): basis of mobility region from pBR322
   2207..2343    -  CDS            lacZα (fragment): LacZα fragment of β-galactosidase; lacZ fragment
   3784..3966    -  CDS            tc1a (fragment): TC1A_CAEEL - Also known as tca. Protein inferred from homology: Swiss-Prot protein existence level 3. Probably essential for transposable element Tc1 transposition. The insertion of Tc1 is the main cause of spontaneous mutations. It is an endonuclease which can produce a single strand nick at the 5'-end of the transposon. From Caenorhabditis elegans.
   7157..7180    +  CDS            FLAG: FLAG® epitope tag, followed by an enterokinase cleavage site
   7202..7228    +  CDS            2xFLAG (fragment): two tandem FLAG® epitope tags
  10439..11281   -  CDS            unc-119: UN119_CAEEL - Experimental evidence at protein level: Swiss-Prot protein existence level 1. Myristoyl-binding protein that acts as a cargo adapter: specifically binds the myristoyl moiety of a subset of N-terminally myristoylated proteins and is required for their localization. Plays a key role in ciliary membrane localization of proteins. Required for the establishment or function of the nervous system. From Caenorhabditis elegans.
  11392..11409   +  misc_feature   P element 5' end (fragment): No description available
  12283..12498   +  CDS            GSLG1_CAEEL (fragment): Experimental evidence at protein level: Swiss-Prot protein existence level 1. From Caenorhabditis elegans.
>Addgene plasmid #171931 | pJK2014 | addgene full sequence | sequence record 337176 | Addgene NGS Result
TGTGAAATTGTTATCCGCTGGTATCAGCTCACTCAAAGGCGGTAATACGGTTATCCACAGAATCAGGGGA
TAACGCAGGAAAGAACATGTGAGCAAAAGGCCAGCAAAAGACCAGGAACCGTAAAAAGGCCGCGTTGCTG
GCGTTTTTCCATAGGCTCCGCCCCCCTGACGAGCATCACAAAAATCGACGCTCAAGTCAGAGGTGGCGAA
ACCCGACAGGACTATAAAGATACCAGGCGTTTCCCCCTGGAAGCTCCCTCGTGCGCTCTCCTGTTCCGAC
CCTGCCGCTTACCGGATACCTGTCCGCCTTTCTCCCTTCGGGAAGCGTGGCGCTTTCTCATAGCTCACGC
TGTAGGTATCTCAGTTCGGTGTAGGTCGTTCGCTCCAAGCTGGGCTGTGTGCACGAACCCCCCGTTCAGC
CCGACCGCTGCGCCTTATCCGGTAACTATCGTCTTGAGTCCAACCCGGTAAGACACGACTTATCGCCACT
GGCAGCAGCCACTGGTAACAGGATTAGCAGAGCGAGGTATGTAGGCGGTGCTACAGAGTTCTTGAAGTGG
TGGCCTAACTACGGCTACACTAGAAGAACAGTATTTGGTATCTGCGCTCTGCTGAAGCCAGTTACCTTCG
GAAAAAGAGTTGGTAGCTCTTGATCCGGCAAACAAACCACCGCTGGTAGCGGTGGTTTTTTTGTTTGCAA
GCAGCAGATTACGCGCAGAAAAAAAGGATCTCAAGAAGATCCTTTGATCTTTTCTACGGGGTCTGACGCT
CAGTGGAACGAAAACTCACGTTAAGGGATTTTGGTCATGAGATTATCAAAAAGGATCTTCACCTAGATCC
TTTTAAATTAAAAATGAAGTTTTAAATCAATCTAAAGTATATATGAGTAAACTTGGTCTGACAGTTACCA
ATGCTTAATCAGTGAGGCACCTATCTCAGCGATCTGTCTATTTCGTTCATCCATAGTTGCCTGACTCCCC
GTCGTGTAGATAACTACGATACGGGAGGGCTTACCATCTGACCCCAGTGCTGCAATGATACCGCGAGACC
CACGCTCACCGGCTCCAGATTTATCAGCAATAAACCAGCCAGCCGGAAGGGCCGAGCGCAGAAGTGGTCC
TGCAACTTTATCCGCCTCCATCCAGTCTATTAATTGTTGCCGGGAAGCTAGAGTAAGTAGTTCGCCAGTT
AATAGTTTGCGCAACGTTGTTGCCATTGCTACAGGCATCGTGGTGTCACGCTCGTCGTTTGGTATGGCTT
CATTCAGCTCCGGTTCCCAACGATCAAGGCGAGTTACATGATCCCCCATGTTGTGCAAAAAAGCGGTTAG
CTCCTTCGGTCCTCCGATCGTTGTCAGAAGTAAGTTGGCCGCAGTGTTATCACTCATGGTTATGGCAGCA
CTGCATAATTCTCTTACTGTCATGCCATCCGTAAGATGCTTTTCTGTGACTGGTGAGTACTCAACCAAGT
CATTCTGAGAATAGTGTATGCGGCGACCGAGTTGCTCTTGCCCGGCGTCAATACGGGATAATACCGCGCC
ACATAGCAGAACTTTAAAAGTGCTCATCATTGGAAAACGTTCTTCGGGGCGAAAACTCTCAAGGATCTTA
CCGCTGTTGAGATCCAGTTCGATGTAACCCACTCGTGCACCCAACTGATCTTCAGCATCTTTTACTTTCA
CCAGCGTTTCTGGGTGAGCAAAAACAGGAAGGCAAAATGCCGCAAAAAAGGGAATAAGGGCGACACGGAA
ATGTTGAATACTCATACTCTTCCTTTTTCAATATTATTGAAGCATTTATCAGGGTTATTGTCTCATGAGC
GGATACATATTTGAATGTATTTAGAAAAATAAACAAATAGGGGTTCCGCGCACATTTCCCCGAAAAGTGC
CACCTGACGTCTAAGAAACCATTATTATCATGACATTAACCTATAAAAATAGGCGTATCACGAGGCCCTT
TCGTCTCGCGCGTTTCGGTGATGACGGTGAAAACCTCTGACACATGCAGCTCCCGGAGACGGTCACAGCT
TGTCTGTAAGCGGATGCCGGGAGCAGACAAGCCCGTCAGGGCGCGTCAGCGGGTGTTGGCGGGTGTCGGG
GCTGGCTTAACTATGCGGCATCAGAGCAGATTGCACTGAGAGTGCACCATATGCGGTGTGAAATACCGCA
CAGATGCGTAAGGAGAAAATACCGCATCAGGCGCCATTCGCCATTCAGGCTGCGCAACTGTTGGGAAGGG
CGATCGGTGCGGGCCTCTTCGCTATTACGCCAGCTGGCGAAAGGGGGATGTGCTGCAAGGCGATTAAGTT
GGGTAACGCCAGGGTTTTCCCCAGTCACGACGTCACAGCACGTGTGTTTTTGAACACGGCGATATGTATC
TGTAGATCATCCCCAATTTTCAACAATGAATCTAAATACTGAACTTTTTGTGTAATCTTTAGTGCAGAAA
AATGACCAAAATCAGCGATTTTCCGATTATACCCAAAATATCTCAGCTCAATGAGCACCTATAAAAATGT
AAAAATAAAGAAAGTAGTCGAACCATATTTTGTAAAGGCTAAAAAACTGAATAAATTTTTATCCATCCAG
CGCGGCGTTACAATCCGTGGCCCATGTCACGCACGGCTTTCAAAGAAAAAAAAACAGTCTGTTTGCGCGA
CATCGATCTGGCAAAAATCCTAAAAACGACTATGCGTGGCTCACTTTATATTAATATGAAAAATACAAAC
TTGGTGGTGCAGGTGCTGCAGAGGCCATCGATGAAGAAGTGGAGGCCTTGTTGTCGATCTACAAAATTGT
ATGGTTGTTTGAGATTTTCCTTGAAACGCTCTCAATCTTGGATATGATATAAATTCTGGATAAGATATGA
TGGATATGATCTATGTTTGATAGAGTGCATTTGAAAGGATAACGGCCCTGCAGACATTTTTGAAAAAATA
ACAAACATTTAATTTTCTCACTCGTTTAGGCTATTCCCCTATTTTTGATATTCCTTCGCACATATGAAAA
CTACTTTTTTTCGAAACTGTTAACTCCAGAATTTATAAATCTATAGCCCTTACTTGATTATTTATTATCA
TGGTTACTCACCTCATGTCTCTTTCTCTTTTCAAGAAGTCTTCGTTCATATCTGTTGTCTCTTTCCTCCT
TTTGAATCTCTGCTTTGCTCTTCGCCATTGTTTCCTGAAAATAATGTAACTTGAATTGTGTAATATACTT
TTTTAATTTGAATTTGGCTTGTAACGCGGAATCACTACGTGCGGGATCATTTCTTACTAGAAAACCCAGA
AAATGCCATATTTCACTTATCTCGGGGTCATTTCTAATTAGAAAAGCTACAAAAACCATTTCTAATTACG
GTGACTTTAGAACTGGTCGAAATAGCTAATTAGAAATGGGTTTTTGCTAATTAGAGGTGACTCTATGTTA
TCTGAGTAAGCCTCGTTTGTATGTAAACTCACAGTACTAATAAATGCAAGACACCCGGGTTTGTCTAGAT
ATGAAATAATTGAAATATCAATTCTGACAGACAATAATGGTAATCTTGATAAGGAGTTCCACGCCCAGGA
GAACACGTTAGTTTTCTTGTTTTTGATTGCGTGCGTTATTTTGGAGAAAAACTCGATTTTTTACAAAATA
ATTTTTTGAAAGGAACACTGTTCAATAAGTTTTGTCTTTTTTCTCAGTTGTGATACGGTTTTTTATTCTT
TTTTGTAGTTATACAGAAGACCGTTACGAAACAGACTGATATCGAAACAAACACTGATCTTACTTGCACT
TATAATACGACTCATGATGAACGGTTTCTTGACTGGCTTTCGTCCGTGTAGTCCTGCTTGCTGTAAACGT
CGACGAACAGTTCGTTTACTTGGTACAGGTTCATTTGGAGAACTTATAATCATTTGAATATCCGTGGCGG
TCCTATGCGGATCTTCTCTTGCTGATCGGAGGATGTTGCGATCCATCCTATGGGTTGTCACTCGAGGCCT
GCCGGGCGAGATTCTCAAAGCGACGGATTTCTAAACATTTATTATTAAAAAATAATATTTTTCGAACTCA
CCTCAGTTTGGTACTTCTTGATTACTTTCCAAATAGTCGACGGAGAACGTTGAATTTGCAGCGCGAGCAT
TTTCGTGGGTATTCCTTGTTCGAAGCCAGCTACAATGGCTTTCTTGACGTCCAAGGAAAGATTTTTACAC
CCAACAGATTTTACCATACCTTAAAAATAATTTATCAACCAAACAAATCCAGAGCAACAAACAGAGTGCG
TTTTATTGATAATTCAAAAAAAATAATGAAAATTGGAAAAACGAAAAAATCAAAAAATTGAAATAAAATT
CAGAAAAAATCGATAATCATGTAATGTTTGGTCCGCAAATTTGCGTAACATTTCGCTTTATGCACACGGA
AAAATTCAAGTCAAATGGATGCTTGAGAAAAAAGTTACACACAAAAAACCAAAAGTGGATATCTTTTTGG
CCAGCACTGTACGTTGACCGCAGTTAACATAACCGTATTTTCTCCCTCATTTTCTCCTATTTTCCCCCTA
ATTTCCCCTTTTTTTCTTTTTTTCTAGGAGTCGTCGCCGCTTTGCTGAAATCTTGCTTAAATCTATAAAA
ACAGACCACAATTTAGTGATTTTGTCCGTTTTGCATTTTCAGTAGGTGACCCTAGTTTGGAAATTTTGAA
TTTTACCATTTGAAGAGGTATTAGGTTGGGAGTTGGTGGGTGATAAGGGAGAGGTACTTTGTTATACTGT
ATTATTAGTATTATTAGTAAGAGTACTGTAGGATTTGTGTAGTTTGGGGAAATTTGAATTTTTTGCTATT
ATTAGGATAGGGCTGGTTTTCAGGCGAGTTACACGGGTTTAAAGTTGATGGCCTAGAAATCTTAAGGCCA
CCAATTTTTAGAATTTATCGATTTTAGTAGATTTGAGACATGTTTTCGATTTTGTCTGTTTTTCGGAATT
TGAAGAAAATTTCCCTCTGAAAAAATCGATAATTTTTGAATTCCGGAGTTGTTAGTCGAAATCTCTCGAA
TTTGCGCTGTTTTCTGTCGATTCTCAGAGATTAAGGGTCCAATAAAATTATGTTGGCATGTTTTTTATTA
GCAGTGTGTTCTGCCGAAATTTAATGAAAAATAGTTTTTCCGGCTTTTTTTAAAATAATATTTGTGTTTT
TTTCGACGATAATTACCAATTTTCTTTGAATTTTCAAGGTTTTTTCTGTAGTTTTTACTTGTTTATCTTG
TATTTCCAATTTATTTCAGTATTTCCTCAGTGGCGTCTTCAGTGGATTTCTTTTTTCGCGAAGAAGATCC
CGAAAATTTGCAATTCCCACTAAAAGGACTACTGTAGTCAATACATTGTGTGACACCGCCACGCGAAAGC
GCACAGTTTCCCACGCTTTTGCCGTGGGAATTTCCAATTTTCCCACGGTGATTTTAGCATATAAGAGGAG
AAAAATGGGTCAATTTCCATTTATTTTTCGACGAAAATGTAAGTTTTTTCGATTTTTTATCAAATTTTGT
TGGTTTTCTTGAGAATTTAGTGAAAAATATTGACTTTTAGATTAAATTTTAAATTTTGTCGGAAATTTTC
AAATTTTTTGCATAACTTCCATGGAGTTAGAGTTTAATTGAATAAGTTTTTGTTCAAAAAATAAAAAAAT
TATGCCCAAAATTTATTTATCACTAAAACAAATTTTCGAAAAAAAATTTTTTTTTTGATCTACCCGCCGA
TTTTCTAATTTTTCTCCTTTTTTTCAGCGATCATCGAACCATTGTCATCACGCCACGTGCATAGCGGCCG
CGAATTCGCCCTTCGCGGGATCCTACGGTACTTATTGCCAAGAAAGCACGAGCATCAGCCGTGCCTCCAG
GTCGAATCTTCAAACGACGACGATCACGCGTCGCTCCAGTATTCCAGGGTTCATCAGATCCTACGGTACT
TATTGCCAAGAAAGCACGAGCATCAGCCGTGCCTCCAGGTCGAATCTTCAAACGACGACGATCACGCGTC
GCTCCAGTATTCCAGGGTTCATCAGATCCTACGGTACTTATTGCCAAGAAAGCACGAGCATCAGCCGTGC
CTCCAGGTCGAATCTTCAAACGACGACGATCACGCGTCGCTCCAGTATTCCAGGGTTCATCAGATCCTAC
GGTACTTATTGCCAAGAAAGCACGAGCATCAGCCGTGCCTCCAGGTCGAATCTTCAAACGACGACGATCA
CGCGTCGCTCCAGTATTCCAGGGTTCATCAGATCCTACGGTACTTATTGCCAAGAAAGCACGAGCATCAG
CCGTGCCTCCAGGTCGAATCTTCAAACGACGACGATCACGCGTCGCTCCAGTATTCCAGGGTTCATCAGA
TCCTACGGTACTTATTGCCAAGAAAGCACGAGCATCAGCCGTGCCTCCAGGTCGAATCTTCAAACGACGA
CGATCACGCGTCGCTCCAGTATTCCAGGGTTCATCAGATCCTACGGTACTTATTGCCAAGAAAGCACGAG
CATCAGCCGTGCCTCCAGGTCGAATCTTCAAACGACGACGATCACGCGTCGCTCCAGTATTCCAGGGTTC
ATCAGATCCTACGGTACTTATTGCCAAGAAAGCACGAGCATCAGCCGTGCCTCCAGGTCGAATCTTCAAA
CGACGACGATCACGCGTCGCTCCAGTATTCCAGGGTTCATCAGATCCTACGGTACTTATTGCCAAGAAAG
CACGAGCATCAGCCGTGCCTCCAGGTCGAATCTTCAAACGACGACGATCACGCGTCGCTCCAGTATTCCA
GGGTTCATCAGATCCTACGGTACTTATTGCCAAGAAAGCACGAGCATCAGCCGTGCCTCCAGGTCGAATC
TTCAAACGACGACGATCACGCGTCGCTCCAGTATTCCAGGGTTCATCAGATCCTACGGTACTTATTGCCA
AGAAAGCACGAGCATCAGCCGTGCCTCCAGGTCGAATCTTCAAACGACGACGATCACGCGTCGCTCCAGT
ATTCCAGGGTTCATCAGATCCTACGGTACTTATTGCCAAGAAAGCACGAGCATCAGCCGTGCCTCCAGGT
CGAATCTTCAAACGACGACGATCACGCGTCGCTCCAGTATTCCAGGGTTCATCAGATCTCGCGAAGGGCG
AATTCGTTTAAACATGGATTACAAGGATGACGATGACAAGGACTACAAAGACGACGACGACAAGGATTAT
AAGGATGATGATGATAAGCCATTCCATTATCCAAAACTCTACATGGATCACCGCGGAAACATGTCCACCT
CATCGTCTCTGACGTCATCGACAACCGCCACGTCATCATCGTCAACCGGAGGCGTCCGCAAGCAGATTCT
CACGTTGAAGCCAAAGCAACCGAATGGTTATGTGCAACACTTGGAGATCAAGGCAAAGGTATAGATTTTT
GTTTTAAAAATCATTTTTTTGAACCCTAAAATTGATTTTTTCTCTTTAAAAAGTTGGATTTTTCCAATAA
AACTGTTTAAAAAAAGCTTTCAAAACCGAAAATTCGTGCTCAGCACCCTCGAAAACCCAAAAATCCCGCA
AAAATCGATAATTTTCTCTTAATTTTGAAAAATTGGTCGAGTGGCGTAGTGGGATTTTCCACAACCTGCC
ACCAATCACAAGAACAGTGTTCGAGTCCCCACTGTGGCAACTTTTTTTTGTTTAAGCTTTGTTTAAGCTG
TTTAAGCGAAAGCTTTAACACATGCGGACATCAAAAATTTGACTGAAATTTCAGATTTTTCCCAGTTTTT
ACTCAAAAAATGTAATTTTTGAGCTTTTTTAACCGAATTTTCGGCTTAAAGCCTGATTTTCGCAGTCCCA
AGCCCTTTTAGAACAATGCTTCAAAAAACAAAAAGATTTTGCCACAGTGGGGACTCGAACCCCGGTCTCG
TGGCAGTGGCAGCCGACGAAAATCCCACTGAGCCATTTGGGCACTTTTTTGAAAAATCCTCAAAATAGCG
GAAGTTATCGATTTTTAAGCCAAACAAATAGCTCTGGGTTCGATTTTTCCATTAAAAATTATCGATTTTT
TCAGGAATCAAGCCAATCTTCGGTGATTTCCGGCGGTGTCCCGGTTCCGGTGACCCTGTTGGAGTTGAAG
AAGAAGGATCGTAGCGAGAAGAATGTGGTGACCAACCTGAAGTATCGTAAGCCAACGGCGAATCATCATC
TCGATTCGGTGCATTCTTCGTCGGAGCACCATCACCACCACCATCTGAGCCTGAGCTCTTTGACGCGCCG
CCCGGGATCTCCGTCCTCGTCCGGTTACGAGACTGACTCGCTCGTCGATCAGGAGAATTGCGACGTTTTT
TCGGTAAATTTAAAAAATTTCAAATTTGAGAAAATCCAGAAAAAAAAACGGAAATTTTGAACCAAAATTG
ACTTTTTTTTTTTTGCTCAATTTTTCCACTAAAAGTGAACTTTTTCATCTTTAAACTACTTAAAAATCAG
CCTTCAACAATTTTTCTCATCAAATTCCGGTTTCTCTTTCCAAAAATCCAGATTTCTGCGAAAAATGTCC
ATATGGCGCAGTGGGATTTCCCATGTGCCTGCCAATTTTAAGACCCGGGTTCGTGTCCCCACTGTGGCAA
CTTTTTTTTTCGAAGTGCGATTAGGTTAATTTTAGTGTCCTGAGCTCGAAAATCTTTGATAAATTTATTT
TTCCTCGCGGAAAACATGGGAAAAAATTTGAAAAACTTCGAAAATCCCTAAATTTTCGATTAATACCGAT
TCCCCATGACATCTGAGCACACTGTAAAACCTAATCGCAACGAAACAAAAAATTTTGATACGACGGGGAG
TCGAACCCCGGTCTTGAGATTGGAAGCCGACGAAAATCCCACTGCGCCATTTGGACATTTTGCTGCAAAC
TGCCAGAAATCTAAATTTTAATGCTTTTTTCATAGTTTCAAGTGTTCAAAAAGCAGTTTTCAGTAGCTTT
TTTTTATTTTTTCAATTAAAAAATTCAAATTTCCCTCCATTTTCAGAGTCTCTTCAACTCGTCGCTCAGC
TACCAATCGGCTCTCGACCATCATCATCAGTTTCACGAGCTCGACATGCTTCACTCGCATCCGATTTGGT
CTCCACAGTTACCGAACAACAACACTTCACTGATGATGGGCTCCAACAGCTATTATTTGCAGTAGAGCGT
ACTTGCTCTTTTAAATTTTCTAATCCCCCCCCCCCCCTAAAATCCCACCCCACGCCTAATTCTTTAACTA
ATAAGAATTATCAATTTTTTTGGTTTTCTTTCTGTGTAATAAACTCCGCCCCCCTATTTCTAGCCCCACC
CCTTTATCTCTCATTTTTCTAATAATTCTTTGTTCAATCCCATCATTCTTACCCCAACTTCTGTTTCAGC
TCCCCCCAATTCCTCCTAATTATTCTAATTTATTACAAGCTCCTCCCATCTCCAACCCTCCGTGCTTGCG
AAAATAAACGTTTTATAAGTAAAAAATTGTGTTTTTTTTCTGAAATTTTTCGAAAAAATAGGTTTTCGAC
TCGGGAAGTACTTTACTAGTTATGGCAAATCGAATGAAAAGCTGAAAAAAATTTTTGCCACAGCGCGAGC
TTGAACCCCGGTCTTGTGATTGGTGGGCGACGAGAATCTCACTGCGCCAATCGGACACAAAAGTGCTGTA
ATAATCGATTTTCGGTTGAAATTACTGTTTTTTACCACTTTCTAGACGATTTCCTTTCTTCTCTGTGTAT
TTTTTTTTTAATTTTTCTAGTAGGAAAATTGAATTTTAAGCGATTAATAAAGAAAAAAAATCAATTTTCA
AGAGAGATTTTTGGAATTCAAGCATTTTTATTAAATTTAAAATCTTTTTTCTTAATTTCTACCTATTTTA
GTTTATTTCTCCCATTTATTCCCTTTTGTTTCCATCCAAAACCCACAATTTCCGGCCGGTGTGCGGTGGA
GCGCGTTTGCACACTTTTATTCCAGCTAGCTGCTTGGGCAGATCTTCGAATGCATCGCGCGCACCGTACG
TCTCGAGGAATTCCTGCAGGATATCTGGATCCACGAAGCTTCCCATGGTGACGTCACCGGTTCTAGATAC
CTAGGTGAGCTCTGGTACCCTCTAGTCAAGGCCTTAAGTGAGTCGTATTACGTAGCCCGGGCCTAGTTCT
AGACATTCTCTAATGAAAAAATCTTTCAGTTGAAATTGAAAATGAGTTAAAGTTGGAGTTTTTATTGAAA
ACAGATTTCCGTGTGATTAGTGTTTTTAGCGAGTGTGACAGGACAGCGAAAAAATATAGAAACAAGGGGG
GAACTGAAAAGCTTAGGAATGCATTGAACATGAGAAGGGGAAGGGGAAGGAACAAACTAGACAGGAATTA
TTGGAATTTAATCACATTTGGAGTTTTTTTTCTATTCGACAGAATAATTATCCAGAACATTTTTGTATTA
AATATTTATGCATCATATGAGTAGTCGGCTTTGTTGTGCATGACGAGTTTGTTATCGACGAAATAGAAGC
TGTCAGAACGAGTCTCGTTTGGATTGTTGATCATGTCGTCCACTGAAAAAGAGATTAGTCTTTTGAATTG
TACTTTTTAGAATAATGACTCACTGAGTTGTTGAGAGAGTTGAGGGAACTCATAGATATGTTCACAGTTG
TTTCGTGAATTCGGAATACAGAATCCGAATTCAAAGTCAAAACACTTCAGAAGGCGATCTTTGAAGAAGT
GACGTTCGATCATTCGGAAATGATGGATTGGGATGTCTCCTACTTTGAATTCCACAGTTGCTCCGACCGT
TTTGAGTTTCAAAAAGTTTGGAGCAAATCTATAACGCACGTATCTTGCCGACTCCTGTGGCGACTCATCA
TTCTCCTGATCGTTCTCCGGTTTGGCGATCTCGAAAAGCACTTGCTCAGTGTCCAGATCACGGATTTGGA
ACTTGGTGAACTCGATGTTATAGATGTTCGCAGATGGGGAGCATAAGAATCCTAAATTTATGTTTTAAAC
TGAAATCCAAAGGGAGCAAGATACCTTGAGTGATTCCCGGAAGTGCTAAAACGTCGTTCGGAGTGATTTG
AGCTTTCTTCGCAAGCTCCGATTCCGTTGTGATTCCTTGTTCGGTGCTTGGTGGTGGCCGTGGCATCTGG
AAATATGGAAAAGTTCAACAAAAAGAAAAGAGAAAAGAATGAAATCGGATATCAAGAGTTAGTTGAGCGG
TTTCTCTAGTTTTCTGAGTCTCACCTGCGACGGGAAGGTCGCCGAGCCGGGTGGAATCGATCGTTGTTGC
TCGGCTTTCATATCGGTTTGGTTGGAAGCGGCTGAAAACGGAAAGAAGTGGAAGAAGGAAAAGAGTGTGG
TGTGACAGGAAAATGGTAATTAGAGGGTGCCAAATAACCAGCTATATTTTGTTTTTTTTTGAAAACATTT
TTAAAAAGAAAAATACGATAATGATATCAGATGGATTTCCGGAAAACTGGTATGAAAAATTTCAACCTTT
TTGAGTACATGTAATCAAAATACACTTTGTAAATTATCATTTTTATTGAAACTCCACCATTTTTCTATTT
ATAACGCTAATAATTTGAAAAAGAAACCTATTGCGAACCGCGGGGTGAATCCCAAAAACGAATGCGTTTT
GGTGGAGTGATTGATTCGAATCGAAGAAGAAAAAGAAGAAGACGTGGAATAGAGAGCTCACTCTTAACCG
AGCAGCACACACCGACAGAAAAAAAAATGAAATGAATGAGGGTCTTCTTCTTCTTCTTCTTCGAATGATT
GACAGAAATGGGAAAAAGAGGAAGATTGAGAAGGGAAAAAGGAAGGAGAAAAGAAGCAGAAGAAGACGTC
AGAGAGGAGAGGAACGAGCGGAAAAGCAGCGGGCGCAAGTCATAGAAGTAGCAGAGCTGGGGAGAAGAAG
ACACTATCCAAGAAAGGAATGACGAGAGAGTATGCAAAGGGGTATAGGGTGCAGACAGAATAGGAACAGA
ATAACAGATGATGAGCCAAGAAGAGTTGAAAAGGGCGATGAATTTGTCATGTAACTTAATTTGGGTCAAT
TTGAGCATGATGAATTGAAATCATCCCTTGTTGGGAGTTAATAACCGGTTTGTTATCAGAAACCCTGTAA
TAGAAGGGCGCCCTAACTTTGAGCCAATTCATCCCGGTTTCTGTCAAATATATCAAAAAGTGGTCAACTG
ACAAATTGTTTTTGATATTATAATAAACATTTTATCCGTTAACAATTTTCGAATACTTTTTACAAGGACT
TGGATAAATTGGCTCAAAGACGAAGTGAGTTTGCTACCATCATGGAATCAGGAGGACATTTCGACAATGT
CATATAATGTTTGAAAAATGATTTTAACAAGGGTCTCATTCGAGATAAGCAATGCTCTGAGCAAGTGGCT
CGTCGTCTTCAAGAATCTCTTGTTGATATTCATTTGGATCCTGTTTTGCACGAAGCATGTGCCATGGATA
TTCAGAGTTTTTGCAAAAAAGTTCCGCCAGGTCAAACAATCTTTTTAATTTTTATATGATACTTCGGGTG
TATTTTTCTTCTTTTTCCTGTTCATTTTCGCTTTTTTCTCACTTTTTTGTAACAAAATCTCTCACTTTTC
TGTAAGTCTTAACAAAAGTTCAATTGGCTCGATCAAGTAAAATTTCGGCCGTATGAACGTTTTCAAAGGT
TTTCATTTTTTTTTAAGTTCATTCACAATATCATGAATCTCTCGTCCTTTGGTTTCCGGTAAGTAGCGAA
ATAATATAAGCATACTTATAAATGAAGGAATTGAATATAGAATAAGGAAAGCATAACTACCAATAACGGA
ATATAGAGGTAATACTGTAAATGTACTGATAACCACCATTACAGTATTCATTGAATATGCCACAGATTGA
GCAATACTACGATGTTTTTGAGGTACCAGTTCAGAGGATATAAACCACGAAATTGGACCAACTCCAGTTC
TGAAATTTCATTATTCGATTAAATCAAAATATATTTGAAAAACCTCACCCATAAGTATAACCGTAGATGA
TCAATGCAACTAGGCATCCGTATTTCATCGGGTCAATCAGAATACGTATTTTTGCGAAGAATACGAATGC
AATTAGAGCTAAATTATTGAGAAATGTGAAGAGAAGGAGAAGCTTGCGTCGACCAACTCTGTAAACTTAT
TCATACAATTTTGTCTTCAAATTTTGAACGTTTAAAACTATCTTATTCAATGAGTTAGCGGGTTTTTATA
GTGAGTTAGTTCACGATTATCTAATAAAACTATGTCCAAACATCCTAACTGCGACCGTATTCTCACTAAC
TCGTCTTAAAAACGTTGAGATTATTTTAAACCCTTCTTCAGTACAACTACAGTACTGATGCACAAATACA
ATAATAATAATACATTCAGACATACTCTGAACAATGTAACTTGTTTTTGTTATACTGTGGTAACATTTAT
TGAAATGAAATATAACCTTACTTTTCAATCACAATTCCACCAGTAATTGTTCCAGAAACATAAGCTAAAC
CCATTGCAGTTGTACTCCATTCAGCAATTTCTGACTCAACATTTGCATTTTCTAGAAAGAAAGTAGAGGA
TAAAAGAAGAGCCCATAATCCGACAGGGCCC
